LOCUS       Exported 9675 bp ds-DNA circular SYN 12-MAY-2021
DEFINITION  Muscle specific zebrafish expression of mKate2 fused to 3xPHD domain
            from Mouse inhibitor of growth family member 2 (ING2), codon
            optimised. Binds PtdIns5P.
ACCESSION   .
VERSION     .
KEYWORDS    actc1b-mKate2-ING2
SOURCE      synthetic DNA construct
  ORGANISM  synthetic DNA construct
REFERENCE   1 (bases 1 to 9675)
  TITLE     Parton Lab Plasmids for in vivo cell biology in the zebrafish
REFERENCE   2 (bases 1 to 9675)
  AUTHORS   .
  TITLE     Direct Submission
  JOURNAL   Exported May 12, 2021 from SnapGene Server 1.1.58
            http://www.snapgene.com
FEATURES             Location/Qualifiers
     source          1..9675
                     /organism="synthetic DNA construct"
                     /mol_type="other DNA"
     protein_bind    1..25
                     /gene="mutant version of attB"
                     /label=attB1
                     /bound_moiety="BP Clonase(TM)"
                     /note="recombination site for the Gateway(R) BP reaction"
     regulatory      26..35
                     /regulatory_class="other"
                     /note="vertebrate consensus sequence for strong initiation
                     of translation (Kozak, 1987)"
     CDS             32..727
                     /codon_start=1
                     /product="monomeric far-red fluorescent protein (Shcherbo
                     et al., 2009)"
                     /label=mKate2
                     /note="mammalian codon-optimized"
                     /translation="MVSELIKENMHMKLYMEGTVNNHHFKCTSEGEGKPYEGTQTMRIK
                     AVEGGPLPFAFDILATSFMYGSKTFINHTQGIPDFFKQSFPEGFTWERVTTYEDGGVLT
                     ATQDTSLQDGCLIYNVKIRGVNFPSNGPVMQKKTLGWEASTETLYPADGGLEGRADMAL
                     KLVGGGHLICNLKTTYRSKKPAKNLKMPGVYYVDRRLERIKEADKETYVEQHEVAVARY
                     CDLPSKLGHR"
     protein_bind    complement(729..753)
                     /gene="mutant version of attB"
                     /label=attB2
                     /bound_moiety="BP Clonase(TM)"
                     /note="recombination site for the Gateway(R) BP reaction"
     protein_bind    complement(1499..1519)
                     /gene="mutant version of attB"
                     /label=attB3
                     /bound_moiety="BP Clonase(TM)"
                     /note="core recombination site for the Gateway(R) BP
                     reaction"
     primer_bind     complement(1527..1543)
                     /label=M13 fwd
                     /note="common sequencing primer, one of multiple similar
                     variants"
     polyA_signal    1559..1693
                     /label=SV40 poly(A) signal
                     /note="SV40 polyadenylation signal"
     primer_bind     complement(1583..1602)
                     /label=EBV-rev
                     /note="SV40 polyA terminator, reverse primer"
     primer_bind     1637..1656
                     /label=SV40pA-R
                     /note="SV40 polyA, reverse primer"
     primer_bind     complement(2365..2381)
                     /label=SK primer
                     /note="common sequencing primer, one of multiple similar
                     variants"
     primer_bind     complement(2365..2381)
                     /label=pBluescriptSK
                     /note="For pBluescript vector"
     primer_bind     complement(2418..2438)
                     /label=T3
                     /note="T3 promoter, forward primer"
     promoter        complement(2418..2436)
                     /label=T3 promoter
                     /note="promoter for bacteriophage T3 RNA polymerase"
     primer_bind     complement(2457..2473)
                     /label=M13 rev
                     /note="common sequencing primer, one of multiple similar
                     variants"
     primer_bind     complement(2470..2492)
                     /label=M13/pUC Reverse
                     /note="In lacZ gene"
     protein_bind    2481..2497
                     /label=lac operator
                     /bound_moiety="lac repressor encoded by lacI"
                     /note="The lac repressor binds to the lac operator to
                     inhibit transcription in E. coli. This inhibition can be
                     relieved by adding lactose or
                     isopropyl-beta-D-thiogalactopyranoside (IPTG)."
     promoter        complement(2505..2535)
                     /label=lac promoter
                     /note="promoter for the E. coli lac operon"
     protein_bind    2550..2571
                     /label=CAP binding site
                     /bound_moiety="E. coli catabolite activator protein"
                     /note="CAP binding activates transcription in the presence
                     of cAMP."
     primer_bind     complement(2688..2705)
                     /label=L4440
                     /note="L4440 vector, forward primer"
     rep_origin      complement(2859..3447)
                     /direction=LEFT
                     /label=ori
                     /note="high-copy-number ColE1/pMB1/pBR322/pUC origin of
                     replication"
     primer_bind     complement(2939..2958)
                     /label=pBR322ori-F
                     /note="pBR322 origin, forward primer"
     CDS             complement(3618..4478)
                     /codon_start=1
                     /gene="bla"
                     /product="beta-lactamase"
                     /label=AmpR
                     /note="confers resistance to ampicillin, carbenicillin, and
                     related antibiotics"
                     /translation="MSIQHFRVALIPFFAAFCLPVFAHPETLVKVKDAEDQLGARVGYI
                     ELDLNSGKILESFRPEERFPMMSTFKVLLCGAVLSRIDAGQEQLGRRIHYSQNDLVEYS
                     PVTEKHLTDGMTVRELCSAAITMSDNTAANLLLTTIGGPKELTAFLHNMGDHVTRLDRW
                     EPELNEAIPNDERDTTMPVAMATTLRKLLTGELLTLASRQQLIDWMEADKVAGPLLRSA
                     LPAGWFIADKSGAGERGSRGIIAALGPDGKPSRIVVIYTTGSQATMDERNRQIAEIGAS
                     LIKHW"
     primer_bind     4241..4260
                     /label=Amp-R
                     /note="Ampicillin resistance gene, reverse primer"
     promoter        complement(4479..4583)
                     /gene="bla"
                     /label=AmpR promoter
     primer_bind     complement(4746..4767)
                     /label=F1ori-F
                     /note="F1 origin, forward primer"
     primer_bind     5663..5679
                     /label=M13 rev
                     /note="common sequencing primer, one of multiple similar
                     variants"
     protein_bind    5699..5719
                     /gene="mutant version of attB"
                     /label=attB4
                     /bound_moiety="BP Clonase(TM)"
                     /note="core recombination site for the Gateway(R) BP
                     reaction"
ORIGIN
        1 gcaagtttgt acaaaaaagc aggctgccac catggtgagc gagctgatta aggagaacat
       61 gcacatgaag ctgtacatgg agggcaccgt gaacaaccac cacttcaagt gcacatccga
      121 gggcgaaggc aagccctacg agggcaccca gaccatgaga atcaaggcgg tcgagggcgg
      181 ccctctcccc ttcgccttcg acatcctggc taccagcttc atgtacggca gcaaaacctt
      241 catcaaccac acccagggca tccccgactt ctttaagcag tccttccccg agggcttcac
      301 atgggagaga gtcaccacat acgaagacgg gggcgtgctg accgctaccc aggacaccag
      361 cctccaggac ggctgcctca tctacaacgt caagatcaga ggggtgaact tcccatccaa
      421 cggccctgtg atgcagaaga aaacactcgg ctgggaggcc tccaccgaga ccctgtaccc
      481 cgctgacggc ggcctggaag gcagagccga catggccctg aagctcgtgg gcgggggcca
      541 cctgatctgc aacttgaaga ccacatacag atccaagaaa cccgctaaga acctcaagat
      601 gcccggcgtc tactatgtgg acagaagact ggaaagaatc aaggaggccg acaaagagac
      661 ctacgtcgag cagcacgagg tggctgtggc cagatactgc gacctcccta gcaaactggg
      721 gcacagagac ccagctttct tgtacaaagt ggtggcaagt ccagtagaat tcgcaattga
      781 ccccaatgag ccaacttatt gtctttgcaa tcaagttagt tatggcgaga tgataggatg
      841 cgacaacgag cagtgcccaa tagagtggtt ccatttcagt tgcgtatcat tgacatataa
      901 accaaagggc aaatggtatt gcccaaagtg caggggtgac aatgagaaga cgatggacaa
      961 gagtacagag aagacaaaaa aagagcgacg tgctcgtgag ttcgccagtc cggtggagtt
     1021 cgcgattgac ccgaacgagc ccacgtactg cttgtgtaat caggtatcct acggggaaat
     1081 gatcggatgc gacaatgaac agtgtcccat cgagtggttt cacttttcct gcgtgtcttt
     1141 gacatataaa cctaaaggaa aatggtactg cccaaagtgt agaggagata atgaaaagac
     1201 tatggataag tctaccgaga agactaaaaa ggaacgccga gcgagggagt tcgcaagtcc
     1261 cgttgaattt gcgattgacc ctaatgagcc gacttactgc ctttgcaacc aggtttcata
     1321 cggtgagatg atcggctgtg acaacgaaca atgcccaata gaatggttcc acttttcatg
     1381 tgtgagtctt acatataaac ccaaggggaa atggtattgc cccaagtgtc gaggcgacaa
     1441 tgaaaaaacg atggacaaga gcacagaaaa aaccaaaaaa gagagacgtg cgcggtaaca
     1501 actttattat acatagttga taattcactg gccgtcgttt tacggtacca tcgatgatga
     1561 tccagacatg ataagataca ttgatgagtt tggacaaacc acaactagaa tgcagtgaaa
     1621 aaaatgcttt atttgtgaaa tttgtgatgc tattgcttta tttgtaacca ttataagctg
     1681 caataaacaa gttaacaaca acaattgcat tcattttatg tttcaggttc agggggaggt
     1741 gtgggaggtt ttttaaagca agtaaaacct ctacaaatgt ggtatggctg attatgatcc
     1801 tctagatcag atctgcgaag atacggccac gggtgctctt gatcctgtgg ctgattttgg
     1861 actgtgctgc tcgcagctgc tgatgaatca catacttcct ccattttctt ccactgattg
     1921 actgttataa tttccctaat ttccaggtca aggtgctgtg cattgtggta atagatgtga
     1981 catgacgtca cttccaaagg accaatgaac atgtctgacc aatttcatat aatgtgaaaa
     2041 cgattttcat aggcagaata aataacattt aaattaaact gggcatcagc gcaattcaat
     2101 tggtttggta atagcaaggg aaaatagaat gaagtgatct ccaaaaaata agtacttttt
     2161 gactgtaaat aaaattgtaa ggagtaaaaa gtactttttt ttctaaaaaa atgtaattaa
     2221 gtaaaagtaa aagtattgat ttttaattgt actcaagtaa agtaaaaatc cccaaaaata
     2281 atacttaagt acagtaatca agtaaaatta ctcaagtact ttacacctct ggttcttgac
     2341 cccctacctt cagcaagccc agcagatcca ctagttctag agcggccgcc accgcggtgg
     2401 agctccagct tttgttccct ttagtgaggg ttaattgcgc gcttggcgta atcatggtca
     2461 tagctgtttc ctgtgtgaaa ttgttatccg ctcacaattc cacacaacat acgagccgga
     2521 agcataaagt gtaaagcctg gggtgcctaa tgagtgagct aactcacatt aattgcgttg
     2581 cgctcactgc ccgctttcca gtcgggaaac ctgtcgtgcc agctgcatta atgaatcggc
     2641 caacgcgcgg ggagaggcgg tttgcgtatt gggcgctctt ccgcttcctc gctcactgac
     2701 tcgctgcgct cggtcgttcg gctgcggcga gcggtatcag ctcactcaaa ggcggtaata
     2761 cggttatcca cagaatcagg ggataacgca ggaaagaaca tgtgagcaaa aggccagcaa
     2821 aaggccagga accgtaaaaa ggccgcgttg ctggcgtttt tccataggct ccgcccccct
     2881 gacgagcatc acaaaaatcg acgctcaagt cagaggtggc gaaacccgac aggactataa
     2941 agataccagg cgtttccccc tggaagctcc ctcgtgcgct ctcctgttcc gaccctgccg
     3001 cttaccggat acctgtccgc ctttctccct tcgggaagcg tggcgctttc tcatagctca
     3061 cgctgtaggt atctcagttc ggtgtaggtc gttcgctcca agctgggctg tgtgcacgaa
     3121 ccccccgttc agcccgaccg ctgcgcctta tccggtaact atcgtcttga gtccaacccg
     3181 gtaagacacg acttatcgcc actggcagca gccactggta acaggattag cagagcgagg
     3241 tatgtaggcg gtgctacaga gttcttgaag tggtggccta actacggcta cactagaaga
     3301 acagtatttg gtatctgcgc tctgctgaag ccagttacct tcggaaaaag agttggtagc
     3361 tcttgatccg gcaaacaaac caccgctggt agcggtggtt tttttgtttg caagcagcag
     3421 attacgcgca gaaaaaaagg atctcaagaa gatcctttga tcttttctac ggggtctgac
     3481 gctcagtgga acgaaaactc acgttaaggc attttggtca tgagattatc aaaaaggatc
     3541 ttcacctaga tccttttaaa ttaaaaatga agttttaaat caatctaaag tatatatgag
     3601 taaacttggt ctgacagtta ccaatgctta atcagtgagg cacctatctc agcgatctgt
     3661 ctatttcgtt catccatagt tgcctgactc cccgtcgtgt agataactac gatacgggag
     3721 ggcttaccat ctggccccag tgctgcaatg ataccgcgag acccacgctc accggctcca
     3781 gatttatcag caataaacca gccagccgga agggccgagc gcagaagtgg tcctgcaact
     3841 ttatccgcct ccatccagtc tattaattgt tgccgggaag ctagagtaag tagttcgcca
     3901 gttaatagtt tgcgcaacgt tgttgccatt gctacaggca tcgtggtgtc acgctcgtcg
     3961 tttggtatgg cttcattcag ctccggttcc caacgatcaa ggcgagttac atgatccccc
     4021 atgttgtgca aaaaagcggt tagctccttc ggtcctccga tcgttgtcag aagtaagttg
     4081 gccgcagtgt tatcactcat ggttatggca gcactgcata attctcttac tgtcatgcca
     4141 tccgtaagat gcttttctgt gactggtgag tactcaacca agtcattctg agaatagtgt
     4201 atgcggcgac cgagttgctc ttgcccggcg tcaatacggg ataataccgc gccacatagc
     4261 agaactttaa aagtgctcat cattggaaaa cgttcttcgg ggcgaaaact ctcaaggatc
     4321 ttaccgctgt tgagatccag ttcgatgtaa cccactcgtg cacccaactg atcttcagca
     4381 tcttttactt tcaccagcgt ttctgggtga gcaaaaacag gaaggcaaaa tgccgcaaaa
     4441 aagggaataa gggcgacacg gaaatgttga atactcatac tcttcctttt tcaatattat
     4501 tgaagcattt atcagggtta ttgtctcatg agcggataca tatttgaatg tatttagaaa
     4561 aataaacaaa taggggttcc gcgcacattt ccccgaaaag tgccacctaa attgtaagcg
     4621 ttaatatttt gttaaaattc gcgttaaatt tttgttaaat cagctcattt tttaaccaat
     4681 aggccgaaat cggcaaaatc ccttataaat caaaagaata gaccgagata gggttgagtg
     4741 ttgttccagt ttggaacaag agtccactat taaagaacgt ggactccaac gtcaaagggc
     4801 gaaaaaccgt ctatcagggc gatggcccac gctggctaag aactcatcag cctccccggt
     4861 ccatctaccc acgtaccaat gcaccaattg gccacaatga cggctactac atggtgccat
     4921 tccttcctct ttataggaat ggagactacc tcctgtccaa caatgctctt ggatacgagt
     4981 acgcctacct gttggaccca ggtcattgca caacaccaga aatgccctct gatctgcaaa
     5041 agacgtgaat atctgttcag acacccatat ccactctgtt ccacacaggt cagaggtttg
     5101 tccaggagtt cttgacagag gtgtaaaaag tactcaaaaa ttttactcaa gtgaaagtac
     5161 aagtacttag ggaaaatttt actcaattaa aagtaaaagt atctggctag aatcttactt
     5221 gagtaaaagt aaaaaagtac tccattaaaa ttgtacttga gtattaagga agtaaaagta
     5281 aaagcaagaa agaaaactag agattcttgt ttaagctttt aatctcaaaa aacattaaat
     5341 gaaatgcata caaggtttta tcctgcttta gaactgtttg tatttaatta tcaaactata
     5401 agacagacaa tctaatgcca gtacacgcta ctcaaagttg taaaacctca gatttaactt
     5461 cagtagaagc tgattctcaa aattgttagt gtcaagccta gctcttttgg ggctgaaaag
     5521 caatcctgca gtgctgaaaa gcctctcaca ggcagccgat gcgggaagag gtgtattagt
     5581 cttgatagag aggctgcaaa tagcaggaaa cgtgagcaga gactccctgg tgtctgaaac
     5641 acaggccaga tgggccctcg agcaggaaac agctatgacc atgattacgc caagctatca
     5701 actttgtata gaaaagttgg cacgcgcaga ttccgtgtgg gcctggtaat atcttaccat
     5761 tttaagctat tttaagatta gggaaaaaaa ttaaataaaa ctactttaaa attactttcc
     5821 ttaaaaagca acatatttat ttagtttttg tttaactggc tcaagattgt aatattttac
     5881 ttttacatgt ttttttaagt acctaaatgt gttcaaaagt aaagtatgtt attgtttttt
     5941 ttttttaatg ttagctaagc tttaaattgt aatatattac ttttaaaagt gactttttaa
     6001 aaatgtaaat aaaaaagtaa ctataaatgt gtaatgcatg ttatttctgt gggtttttaa
     6061 ttttcatctc aactgggctt acaattttaa cataataaaa atcaaatcaa atcaaatcag
     6121 gcccttattt gtcacataca ctcttgtata ctgaaataaa ctaaatgttg agaaaaattt
     6181 aaatacacca aaataacgca tacctttttt gtaattacct aagtaaaaca tttagttcct
     6241 tttttaagtg actcaagatt gtaatctatt aattgtaaaa gataaaacta gtgatcaatc
     6301 tgacgtgctt ctatgcagcc tgtgagatta attgtgatgt ttaattatta aacaatttaa
     6361 atggatcaaa catttcacat gtgcttattg tgtccaacaa aaccagcaga agcacttaaa
     6421 aatattgcat gacaacatga gtttttaatg taaattatat atacttccta aacgaagtta
     6481 atcatatttc taaaataata atgtcattga aatatttaaa taaatgataa gctttagttg
     6541 attcaacata aaattgaaag caataaggac tttttttttt tacagcggtg aagcaaaagc
     6601 atgtaataat catataatat aataaataaa taaataaata atggctcttg gtgcaaatat
     6661 gaacacttta aataaatata gaataaatat gatcaataag tcataacgat gtgttttatg
     6721 ttgattataa tttaaacatg tttctaacgc aagttttaaa aactgtttta aagtattatt
     6781 ttaagttata agatcaattt gactcaacat tttgtagtga aaatatgttg tgtaaaatta
     6841 atataatata cactataaaa atgcagggtt ccacacaata cattaatgtt gtcccaacac
     6901 aaatcgatta agttaacaaa tatatgtgga ttgaacataa aaaattaagt tgtcccaatg
     6961 aaatctcaag aattgtgttg tttcagctca ttttaaataa gtagttttaa caagtaaaaa
     7021 ataacatatt tttgagtgtg tatatatata tattacaaaa tataataata taaaatgtaa
     7081 aagatataaa ccatgctaca tatatttaag agctattttg cacattactt ttttgcaagc
     7141 cattttagtg ttttttttac aaatatatat tagctaaata tacaatatct taaatataca
     7201 attaatcaga catgcaatta atgcatttaa cctacataaa aatacatgat caacatatgt
     7261 tttatgctga ttacaactaa atcaaacgta atgaaattaa tttataaaag cgatttaaat
     7321 atgtcaatat tttaagttaa aatcacttga aacctactat aaatgaactt aaattaaaaa
     7381 aatctccttt aattccaatg caacagtgtt gttttttcag ctgaggaccc ccggtgcaga
     7441 tggttggccc ccggcccgct attctaagga agcctttctt aattttaggg cggcgctgca
     7501 tgcgctcaga tcagattcac gggtggagag ggttattttc tcttttttat tttttcttgc
     7561 ctgctcatat ttgggcctgt gtgaacccca ggctccgcct cggcccccag gagccgctct
     7621 tatttaaagg ggatcctcgc cttcagtctt cgtcccagtg gaagcatcag tcttgtgata
     7681 acaacttggt gagtcctaca gaccagcgct cgactctagg ctttaaatgc attgatttct
     7741 ctggattagc taccgggaga gttttaactt tgcttattag tcttgtgctc gaactgctag
     7801 gtttaaagag tgttttctct aatgcatgca tgaagcgaca gctgaaaacc agaaatagag
     7861 cgtttgtcct cctgttaaac tctagccttt ctttggcatt tgtcagtccg agtcttcagc
     7921 tgccggcagg agattgggtt tcagtaacac ttgctgagca caaactacac gtgctttctt
     7981 cagatttaat tcattattaa tcattctaga tttaaatgat gttcttactc attgctgatt
     8041 attttagcct tgcggagcag attaaatgag cacgtgtttc attaagattg atttaaatat
     8101 aattaatatt tcaccactgt agttttaaaa ttgccttcta agtcatggtt gatttttaat
     8161 aggtatcggc tctaattaga ttactatttt ggtttttaaa tgttatttct atttcatttg
     8221 taggctcgtt tttaatgtga ttttattaga ttctagtttt aaaatcatct cttagcctta
     8281 atgagcagac tgaatgaaca tgtttcatta agattaactt cattataatg aattatttaa
     8341 tcattctagt gggttataaa tcagctctat ttaaattaat tgtcgtgttt atttctattt
     8401 aatttttgat tattttttca gggtcgtttt tatgtgattt tttcccgttt ctaattttaa
     8461 actaattgtt tgatttttat atgattcgac tctttttaaa tgaattgttt tgcttttttt
     8521 attgagcata tatatattat acaatttcaa tcaacaattg ttgtgctttt taaatgttgt
     8581 ttctatttca tttctagggt cgattttatt cgattctagt tttaaaatcg tgatttttaa
     8641 cttctaacct tactgagcag actgaatgaa catgtttcat caagattaac ttcattatag
     8701 ttaattattg aatcgtgcta gtggtttata aatcagctct atttaaatta atcatcatca
     8761 ttatttctat ttaattttta ttatttcttt aggattattt ttatgtgatt tttttcacgt
     8821 tctagtttta aactcaatgc tcattactgc tcacccttgc tgagcagtct ttcgttaaga
     8881 ttaaattaat taataaccat tctagtttta aaacagtgtc ttaaggcata gctgatattt
     8941 tacaagttta ctatttaata tatctccttt ctttttttag ggtcgatttc atctgatttg
     9001 attaattttt attatcttca ctaagctttt tgttctaggt tttattctca gtattattac
     9061 tgttatattt gaactgaatt tctcctcata gtttattcat tttatttatt tattttttgt
     9121 ttattcgcta ttttgtattt tagtttttaa ttagaaattt tattagaatc gttttgaact
     9181 agtttttatg cactctaaca ttaatattaa atcataacta ttatttttat tataatttat
     9241 ttgtgtttat ctttttgtgt agctttcatg tgtttttatt ttagttttat tatgtttgca
     9301 ttgaattttt tggactagtt tatataacga tatacagaaa agccatgaca acaaatgttt
     9361 ttataatacc tattaagtat aagctaatca gatttccact attctgttca aagttaacat
     9421 tattagccat tctgatggat catttgacat ttgtcatatg tctttatgaa cactgctctt
     9481 tcagatgcca cttttaaagc tgttttttac agtaaatgaa cgtttattat tatgacatta
     9541 tttcctaagg cctctagagt acagcaggat gtggcgtgtg cattaccgtg taattatgct
     9601 gactgtaaat gtgcatttat agactgtcag catgtctgac tgtgcgctgt tgtgattggt
     9661 cctgcacaga ccaag
//
