>Addgene plasmid #109502 | actc1b-mKate2-ING2 | depositor full sequence | sequence record 206439 | Full Sequence
CCACCTAAATTGTAAGCGTTAATATTTTGTTAAAATTCGCGTTAAATTTTTGTTAAATCAGCTCATTTTT
TAACCAATAGGCCGAAATCGGCAAAATCCCTTATAAATCAAAAGAATAGACCGAGATAGGGTTGAGTGTT
GTTCCAGTTTGGAACAAGAGTCCACTATTAAAGAACGTGGACTCCAACGTCAAAGGGCGAAAAACCGTCT
ATCAGGGCGATGGCCCACGCTGGCTAAGAACTCATCAGCCTCCCCGGTCCATCTACCCACGTACCAATGC
ACCAATTGGCCACAATGACGGCTACTACATGGTGCCATTCCTTCCTCTTTATAGGAATGGAGACTACCTC
CTGTCCAACAAGGCTCTTGGATACGAGTACGCCTACCTGTTGGACCCAGGTCATTGCACAACACCAGAAA
TGCCCTCTGATCTGCAAAAGACGTGAATATCTGTTCAGACACCCATATCCACTCTGTTCCACACAGGTCA
GAGGTTTGTCCAGGAGTTCTTGACAGAGGTGTAAAAAGTACTCAAAAATTTTACTCAAGTGAAAGTACAA
GTACTTAGGGAAAATTTTACTCAATTAAAAGTAAAAGTATCTGGCTAGAATCTTACTTGAGTAAAAGTAA
AAAAGTACTCCATTAAAATTGTACTTGAGTATTAAGGAAGTAAAAGTAAAAGCAAGAAAGAAAACTAGAG
ATTCTTGTTTAAGCTTTTAATCTCAAAAAACATTAAATGAAATGCATACAAGGTTTTATCCTGCTTTAGA
ACTGTTTGTATTTAATTATCAAACTATAAGACAGACAATCTAATGCCAGTACACGCTACTCAAAGTTGTA
AAACCTCAGATTTAACTTCAGTAGAAGCTGATTCTCAAAATTGTTAGTGTCAAGCCTAGCTCTTTTGGGG
CTGAAAAGCAATCCTGCAGTGCTGAAAAGCCTCTCACAGGCAGCCGATGCGGGAAGAGGTGTATTAGTCT
TGATAGAGAGGCTGCAAATAGCAGGAAACGTGAGCAGAGACTCCCTGGTGTCTGAAACACAGGCCAGATG
GGCCCTCGAGCAGGAAACAGCTATGACCATGATTACGCCAAGCTATCAACTTTGTATAGAAAAGTTGGCA
CGCGCAGATTCCGTGTGGGCCTGGTAATATCTTACCATTTTAAGCTATTTTAAGATTAGGGAAAAAAATT
AAATAAAACTACTTTAAAATTACTTTCCTTAAAAAGCAACATATTTATTTAGTTTTTGTTTAACTGGCTC
AAGATTGTAATATTTTACTTTTACATGTTTTTTTTAAGTACCTAAATGTGTTCAAAAGTAAAGTATGTTA
TTGTTTTTTTTTTTTTAATGTTAGCTAAGCTTTAAATTGTAATATATTACTTTTAAAAGTGACTTTTTAA
AAATGTAAATAAAAAAGTAACTATAAATGTGTAATGCATGTTATTTCTGTGGGTTTTTTAATTTTCATCT
CAACTGGGCTTACAATTTTAACATAATAAAAATCAAATCAAATCAAATCAGGCCCTTATTTGTCACATAC
ACTCTTGTATACTGAAATAAACTAAATGTTGAGAAAAATTTAAATACACCAAAATAACGCATACCTTTTT
TGTAATTACCTAAGTAAAACATTTAGTTCCTTTTTTAAGTGACTCAAGATTGTAATCTATTAATTGTAAA
AGATAAAACTAGTGATCAATCTGACGTGCTTCTATGCAGCCTGTGAGATTAATTGTGATGTTTAATTATT
AAACAATTTAAATGGATCAAACATTTCACATGTGCTTATTGTGTCCAACAAAACCAGCAGAAGCACTTAA
AAATATTGCATGACAACATGAGTTTTTAATGTAAATTATATATACTTCCTAAACGAAGTTAATCATATTT
TCTAAAATAATAATGTCATTGAAATATTTAAATAAATGATAANCTTTAGTTGATTCAACATAAAATTGAA
AGCAATAAGGACTTTTTTTTTTTTACAGCGGTGAAGCAAAAGCNTGNAAATAATCATATAAATATAATAA
ATAAATAAATAAAATAATGGTTCTTGGTGCAAATATGAACACTTTAAATAAATATAGAATAAATATGATC
AATAAGTCATAACGACGTGTTTTATGTTGATTATAATTTAAACATGTTTCTAACGCAAGTTTTAAAAACT
GTTTTAAAGTATTATTTTAAGTTATAAGATCAATTTGACTCAACATTTTGTAGTGAAAATATGTTGTGTA
AAATTAATATAATATACACTATAAAAATGCAAGGTTCCACACAATTCATTCATGTTGTCCCAACACAAAT
CGATTAAGTTAACAAATATATGTGGATTGAACATAAAAAATTAAGTTGTCCCAATGAAATCTCAAGAATT
GTGTTGTTTCAGCTCATTTTAAATAAGTAGTTTTAACAAGTAAAAAATAACATATTTTTGAGTGTGTATA
TATATATATTTATATATTACAAAATATAATAATATAAAATGTAAAAGATATAAACCATGCTACATATATT
TAAGAGCTATTTTGCACATTACTTTTTTGCAAGCCATTTGAGTGTTTTTTTACAAATATATATTAGCTAA
ATATACAATATCTTAAATATACAATTAATCAGACATGCAAAAAATGCATTTAACCTACATAAAAATACAT
GATCAACATATGTTTTATGCTGATTACAACTAAATCAAACGTAATGAAATTAATTTATAAAAGCGATTTA
AATATGTCAATATTTTAAGTTAAAATCACTTGAAACCTACTATAAATGAACTTAAATTTAAAAAATCTCC
TTTAATTCCAATGCAGCACTGTTGTTTTTTCAGCTGAGGACCCCCGGTGCAGATGGTTGGCCCCCGGCCC
GCTATTCTAAGGAAGCCTTTCTTAATTTTAGGGCGGCGCTGCATGCGCTCAGATCAGATTCACGGGTGGA
GAGGGTTATTTTCTCTTTTTTATTTTTTCTTGCCTGCTCATATTTGGGCCTGTGTGAACCCCAGGCTCCG
CCTCGGCCCCCAGGAGCCGCTCTTATTTAAAGGGGATCCTCGCCTTCAGTCTTCGTCCCAGTGGAAGCAT
CAGTCTTGTGATAACAACTTGGTGAGTCCTACAGACCAGCGCTCGACTCTAGGCTTTAAATGCATTGATT
TCTCTGGATTAGCTACCGGGAGAGTTTTAACTTTGCTTATTAGTCTTGTGCTTGAACTGCTAGGTTTAAA
GAGGGTTTTCTCTAATGCATGCATGAAGCGACAGCTGAAAACCAGAAATAGAGCGTTTGTCCTCCTGTTA
AACTCTAGCCTTTCTTTGGCATTTGTCAGTCCGAGTCTTCAGCTGCCGGCAGGAGATTGGGTTTCAGTAA
CACTTGCTGAGCACAAACTACACGTGCTTCCTTCAGATTTAATTCATTATTAATCATTCTAGATTTAAAT
GATCTTCTTACTCATTGCTGATTATTTTAGCCTTGCGGAGCAGATTAAATGAGCACGTGTTTATTAAGAT
TGATTTAAATATAATTAATATTTCACCACTGTAGTTTTAAAATTGCCTTCTAAGTCATGGTTGATTTTTA
ATAGGTATCGGCTCTAATTAGATTACTATTTTGGTTTTTAAATGTTATTTCTATTTCATTTGTAGGCTCG
TTTTTAATGTGATTTTATTAGATTCTAGTTTTAAAATCATCTTTTAGCCTTACTGAGCAGACTGAATGAA
CATGTTTCATTAAGATTAACTTCATTATAGTTAATTATTTAATCATTCTAGTGGATTATAAATCAGCTCT
ATTTAAATTGATTGTCGTGTTTATTTCTATTTGATTTTTGATTATTTTTTAAGGTCGTTTTTATGTGATT
TTTCCCCGATTCTAATTTTAAACTAATTGTTTGATTTTTATATGATTCGACTCTTTTTAAATGAATTGTT
TTGCTTTTTTTATTGAGCATATATATATATTATACAATTTCAATCAACAATTGTTGTGCTTTTTAAATGT
TGTTTCTATTTCATTTCTAGGGTCGATTTTATTCGATTCTAGTTTTAAAATCGTGATTTCTAACTCCTAA
CCTTACTGAGCAGACTGAATGAACATGTTTCATCAAGATTAACTTCATTATAGTTAATTATTGAATCGGG
CTAGTGGTTTATAAATCAGCTCTATTATAAATTAATTGTCATCATTATTTCTATTTAATTTTTATTATTT
TTTTAGGATTATTTTTAAGGGATTTTTTTCACGTTCTAGTTTTAAACTCAATGCTCATTACTGCTCACCC
TTGCTGAGCAGTCTTTCGTTAAGATTAAATTAATTAATAACCCATTCTAGTTTTAAAACAGTGTCTTAAG
GCATAGCTGATATTTTACAAGTTTACTATTTAATATATCTCCATTTCTTTTTTTAGGGTCGATTTCATCT
GATTTGATTAATTTTTATTATCTTCACTAAGCTTTTTGTTCTAGGTTTTATTCTCAGTATTATTACTGTT
ATATTTGAACTGAATTTCTCCTCATAGTTTATTCATTTTATTTATTTATTTTTTGTTTATTCGCTATTTT
GTATTTTAGTTTTTAATTAGAAATTTTATTAGAATCGTTTTGAACTAGTTTTTATGCACTCTAACATTAA
TATTAAATCATAACTATTATTTTTATTATAATTTATTTGTGTTTATCTTTTTGTGTAGCTTTCATGTGTT
TTTATTTTAGTTTTATTATGTTTGCATTGAATTTTTTGGACTAGTTTATATAACGATATACAGAAAAGCC
ATGACAACAAATGTTTTTATAATACCTATTAAGTATAAGCTAATCAGATTTCCACTATTCTGTTCAAAGT
TAACATTATTAGCCATTCTGATGGATCATTTGACATTTGTCATATGTCTTTATGAACACTGCTCTTTCAG
ATGCCACTTTTAAAGCTGTTTTTTACAGTAAATGAACGTTTATTATTATGACATTATTTCCTAAGGCCTC
TAGAGTACAGCAGGATGTGGCGTGTGCATTACTGTGTAATTATGCTGACTGTAAATGTGCATTTATAGAC
TGTCAGCATGTCTGACTGTGCGCTGTTGTGATTTGTCCTGCACAGACCAAGGCAAGTTTGTACAAAAAAG
CAGGCTGCCACCATGGTGAGCGAGCTGATTAAGGAGAACATGCACATGAAGCTGTACATGGAGGGCACCG
TGAACAACCACCACTTCAAGTGCACATCCGAGGGCGAAGGCAAGCCCTACGAGGGCACCCAGACCATGAG
AATCAAGGCGGTCGAGGGCGGCCCTCTCCCCTTCGCCTTCGACATCCTGGCTACCAGCTTCATGTACGGC
AGCAAAACCTTCATCAACCACACCCAGGGCATCCCCGACTTCTTTAAGCAGTCCTTCCCCGAGGGCTTCA
CATGGGAGAGAGTCACCACATACGAAGACGGGGGCGTGCTGACCGCTACCCAGGACACCAGCCTCCAGGA
CGGCTGCCTCATCTACAACGTCAAGATCAGAGGGGTGAACTTCCCATCCAACGGCCCTGTGATGCAGAAG
AAAACACTCGGCTGGGAGGCCTCCACCGAGACCCTGTACCCCGCTGACGGCGGCCTGGAAGGCAGAGCCG
ACATGGCCCTGAAGCTCGTGGGCGGGGGCCACCTGATCTGCAACTTGAAGACCACATACAGATCCAAGAA
ACCCGCTAAGAACCTCAAGATGCCCGGCGTCTACTATGTGGACAGAAGACTGGAAAGAATCAAGGAGGCC
GACAAAGAGACCTACGTCGAGCAGCACGAGGTGGCTGTGGCCAGATACTGCGACCTCCCTAGCAAACTGG
GGCACAGAGACCCAGCTTTCTTGTACAAAGTGGTGGCAAGTCCAGTAGAATTCGCAATTGACCCCAATGA
GCCAACTTATTGTCTTTGCAATCAAGTTAGTTATGGCGAGATGATAGGATGCGACAACGAGCAGTGCCCA
ATAGAGTGGTTCCATTTCAGTTGCGTATCATTGACATATAAACCAAAGGGCAAATGGTATTGCCCAAAGT
GCAGGGGTGACAATGAGAAGACGATGGACAAGAGTACAGAGAAGACAAAAAAAGAGCGACGTGCTCGTGA
GTTCGCCAGTCCGGTGGAGTTCGCGATTGACCCGAACGAGCCCACGTACTGCTTGTGTAATCAGGTATCC
TACGGGGAAATGATCGGATGCGACAATGAACAGTGTCCCATCGAGTGGTTTCACTTTTCCTGCGTGTCTT
TGACATATAAACCTAAAGGAAAATGGTACTGCCCAAAGTGTAGAGGAGATAATGAAAAGACTATGGATAA
GTCTACCGAGAAGACTAAAAAGGAACGCCGAGCGAGGGAGTTCGCAAGTCCCGTTGAATTTGCGATTGAC
CCTAATGAGCCGACTTACTGCCTTTGCAACCAGGTTTCATACGGTGAGATGATCGGCTGTGACAACGAAC
AATGCCCAATAGAATGGTTCCACTTTTCATGTGTGAGTCTTACATATAAACCCAAGGGGAAATGGTATTG
CCCCAAGTGTCGAGGCGACAATGAAAAAACGATGGACAAGAGCACAGAAAAAACCAAAAAAGAGAGACGT
GCGCGGTAACAACTTTATTATACATAGTTGATAATTCACTGGCCGTCGTTTTACGGTACCATCGATGATG
ATCCAGACATGATAAGATACATTGATGAGTTTGGACAAACCACAACTAGAATGCAGTGAAAAAAATGCTT
TATTTGTGAAATTTGTGATGCTATTGCTTTATTTGTAACCATTATAAGCTGCAATAAACAAGTTAACAAC
AACAATTGCATTCATTTTATGTTTCAGGTTCAGGGGGAGGTGTGGGAGGTTTTTTAAAGCAAGTAAAACC
TCTACAAATGTGGTATGGCTGATTATGATCCTCTAGATCAGATCTGCGAAGATACGGCCACGGGTGCTCT
TGATCCTGTGGCTGATTTTGGACTGTGCTGCTCGCAGCTGCTGATGAATCACATACTTCCTCCATTTTCT
TCCACTGATTGACTGTTATAATTTCCCTAATTTCCAGGTCAAGGTGCTGTGCATTGTGGTAATAGATGTG
ACATGACGTCACTTCCAAAGGACCAATGAACATGTCTGACCAATTTCATATAATGTGAAAACGATTTTCA
TAGGCAGAATAAATAACATTTAAATTAAACTGGGCATCAGCGCAATTCAATTGGTTTGGTAATAGCAAGG
GAAAATAGAATGAAGTGATCTCCAAAAAATAAGTACTTTTTGACTGTAAATAAAATTGTAAGGAGTAAAA
AGTACTTTTTTTTCTAAAAAAATGTAATTAAGTAAAAGTAAAAGTATTGATTTTTAATTGTACTCAAGTA
AAGTAAAAATCCCCAAAAATAATACTTAAGTACAGTAATCAAGTAAAATTACTCAAGTACTTTACACCTC
TGGTTCTTGACCCCCTACCTTCAGCAAGCCCAGCAGATCCACTAGTTCTAGAGCGGCCGCCACCGCGGTG
GAGCTCCAGCTTTTGTTCCCTTTAGTGAGGGTTAATTGCGCGCTTGGCGTAATCATGGTCATAGCTGTTT
CCTGTGTGAAATTGTTATCCGCTCACAATTCCACACAACATACGAGCCGGAAGCATAAAGTGTAAAGCCT
GGGGTGCCTAATGAGTGAGCTAACTCACATTAATTGCGTTGCGCTCACTGCCCGCTTTCCAGTCGGGAAA
CCTGTCGTGCCAGCTGCATTAATGAATCGGCCAACGCGCGGGGAGAGGCGGTTTGCGTATTGGGCGCTCT
TCCGCTTCCTCGCTCACTGACTCGCTGCGCTCGGTCGTTCGGCTGCGGCGAGCGGTATCAGCTCACTCAA
AGGCGGTAATACGGTTATCCACAGAATCAGGGGATAACGCAGGAAAGAACATGTGAGCAAAAGGCCAGCA
AAAGGCCAGGAACCGTAAAAAGGCCGCGTTGCTGGCGTTTTTCCATAGGCTCCGCCCCCCTGACGAGCAT
CACAAAAATCGACGCTCAAGTCAGAGGTGGCGAAACCCGACAGGACTATAAAGATACCAGGCGTTTCCCC
CTGGAAGCTCCCTCGTGCGCTCTCCTGTTCCGACCCTGCCGCTTACCGGATACCTGTCCGCCTTTCTCCC
TTCGGGAAGCGTGGCGCTTTCTCATAGCTCACGCTGTAGGTATCTCAGTTCGGTGTAGGTCGTTCGCTCC
AAGCTGGGCTGTGTGCACGAACCCCCCGTTCAGCCCGACCGCTGCGCCTTATCCGGTAACTATCGTCTTG
AGTCCAACCCGGTAAGACACGACTTATCGCCACTGGCAGCAGCCACTGGTAACAGGATTAGCAGAGCGAG
GTATGTAGGCGGTGCTACAGAGTTCTTGAAGTGGTGGCCTAACTACGGCTACACTAGAAGGACAGTATTT
GGTATCTGCGCTCTGCTGAAGCCAGTTACCTTCGGAAAAAGAGTTGGTAGCTCTTGATCCGGCAAACAAA
CCACCGCTGGTAGCGGTGGTTTTTTTGTTTGCAAGCAGCAGATTACGCGCAGAAAAAAAGGATCTCAAGA
AGATCCTTTGATCTTTTCTACGGGGTCTGACGCTCAGTGGAACGAAAACTCACGTTAAGGGATTTTGGTC
ATGAGATTATCAAAAAGGATCTTCACCTAGATCCTTTTAAATTAAAAATGAAGTTTTAAATCAATCTAAA
GTATATATGAGTAAACTTGGTCTGACAGTTACCAATGCTTAATCAGTGAGGCACCTATCTCAGCGATCTG
TCTATTTCGTTCATCCATAGTTGCCTGACTCCCCGTCGTGTAGATAACTACGATACGGGAGGGCTTACCA
TCTGGCCCCAGTGCTGCAATGATACCGCGAGACCCACGCTCACCGGCTCCAGATTTATCAGCAATAAACC
AGCCAGCCGGAAGGGCCGAGCGCAGAAGTGGTCCTGCAACTTTATCCGCCTCCATCCAGTCTATTAATTG
TTGCCGGGAAGCTAGAGTAAGTAGTTCGCCAGTTAATAGTTTGCGCAACGTTGTTGCCATTGCTACAGGC
ATCGTGGTGTCACGCTCGTCGTTTGGTATGGCTTCATTCAGCTCCGGTTCCCAACGATCAAGGCGAGTTA
CATGATCCCCCATGTTGTGCAAAAAAGCGGTTAGCTCCTTCGGTCCTCCGATCGTTGTCAGAAGTAAGTT
GGCCGCAGTGTTATCACTCATGGTTATGGCAGCACTGCATAATTCTCTTACTGTCATGCCATCCGTAAGA
TGCTTTTCTGTGACTGGTGAGTACTCAACCAAGTCATTCTGAGAATAGTGTATGCGGCGACCGAGTTGCT
CTTGCCCGGCGTCAATACGGGATAATACCGCGCCACATAGCAGAACTTTAAAAGTGCTCATCATTGGAAA
ACGTTCTTCGGGGCGAAAACTCTCAAGGATCTTACCGCTGTTGAGATCCAGTTCGATGTAACCCACTCGT
GCACCCAACTGATCTTCAGCATCTTTTACTTTCACCAGCGTTTCTGGGTGAGCAAAAACAGGAAGGCAAA
ATGCCGCAAAAAAGGGAATAAGGGCGACACGGAAATGTTGAATACTCATACTCTTCCTTTTTCAATATTA
TTGAAGCATTTATCAGGGTTATTGTCTCATGAGCGGATACATATTTGAATGTATTTAGAAAAATAAACAA
ATAGGGGTTCCGCGCACATTTCCCCGAAAAGTG
Features (pLannotate 1.2.2; 21 found; start..end, strand, type, name):
      7..228     -  rep_origin     M13 ori (fragment): M13 bacteriophage origin of replication; arrow indicates direction of (+) strand synthesis
    228..515     +  CDS            tyr (fragment): TYRO_ORYLA - Also known as tyro. Experimental evidence at transcript level: Swiss-Prot protein existence level 2. This is a copper-containing oxidase that functions in the formation of pigments such as melanins and other polyphenolic compounds. From Oryzias latipes (Japanese rice fish) (Japanese killifish).
   1097..1117    +  protein_bind   attB4: mutant version of attB; core recombination site for the Gateway® BP reaction BP Clonase™
   2025..2041    -  promoter       copia promoter (fragment): strong promoter from the Drosophila transposable element copia (Sinclair et al., 1986)
   5093..5113    +  protein_bind   attB1: mutant version of attB; core recombination site for the Gateway® BP reaction BP Clonase™
   5123..5818    +  CDS            mKate2: mKate2 is a basic (constitutively fluorescent) red fluorescent protein published in 2009, derived from Entacmaea quadricolor. It is reported to be a rapidly-maturing monomer with moderate acid sensitivity.
   5820..5844    -  protein_bind   attB2: mutant version of attB; recombination site for the Gateway® BP reaction BP Clonase™
   6317..6586    +  CDS            Ing2 (fragment): ING2_MOUSE - Also known as Ing1l. Experimental evidence at protein level: Swiss-Prot protein existence level 1. Seems to be involved in p53/TP53 activation and p53/TP53- dependent apoptotic pathways, probably by enhancing acetylation of p53/TP53. Component of a mSin3A-like corepressor complex, which is probably involved in deacetylation of nucleosomal histones. ING2 activity seems to be modulated by binding to phosphoinositides (PtdInsPs) (By similarity). From Mus musculus (Mouse).
   6590..6610    -  protein_bind   attB3: mutant version of attB; core recombination site for the Gateway® BP reaction BP Clonase™
   6614..6634    +  CDS            lacZα (fragment): LacZα fragment of β-galactosidase; lacZ fragment
   6650..6784    -  polyA_signal   SV40 poly(A) signal: SV40 polyadenylation signal
   6807..6890    -  CDS            large T antigen (fragment): large T antigen from SV40 (simian virus 40)
   7456..7496    -  misc_feature   MCS (fragment): pBluescript multiple cloning site
   7509..7527    -  promoter       T3 promoter: promoter for bacteriophage T3 RNA polymerase
   7572..7588    -  protein_bind   lac operator: The lac repressor binds to the lac operator to inhibit transcription in E. coli. This inhibition can be relieved by adding lactose or isopropyl-β-D-thiogalactopyranoside (IPTG). lac repressor encoded by lacI
   7596..7626    -  promoter       lac promoter: promoter for the E. coli lac operon
   7641..7662    -  protein_bind   CAP binding site: CAP binding activates transcription in the presence of cAMP. E. coli catabolite activator protein
   7675..7767    -  CDS            lacI (fragment): lac repressor; lacI; The lac repressor binds to the lac operator to inhibit transcription in E. coli. This inhibition can be relieved by adding lactose or isopropyl-β-D-thiogalactopyranoside (IPTG).
   7950..8538    -  rep_origin     ori: high-copy-number ColE1/pMB1/pBR322/pUC origin of replication
   8709..9569    -  CDS            AmpR: β-lactamase; bla; confers resistance to ampicillin, carbenicillin, and related antibiotics
   9570..9674    -  promoter       AmpR promoter: bla
