[The description below was written by a language model from this plasmid's Addgene catalogue record, the feature table of its GenBank file and pLannotate feature annotations shown in this document.]
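Description:
actc1b-mKate2-ING2 is a zebrafish expression plasmid made by Gateway cloning into the destination vector pDEST-actc1b-mKate2-ccdb. It is built on a pBluescript-type bacterial backbone. It replicates in E. coli from a high-copy ColE1/pUC origin and is selected with ampicillin through the bla (AmpR) gene. Remnants of the lac promoter/operator region, a T3 promoter, part of the pBluescript multiple cloning site and a fragment of an M13/f1 origin are also annotated. A short match to medaka tyrosinase sits next to the phage origin fragment. The record does not explain this match, and no transposon or other integration elements are annotated.

The payload sits within a multisite Gateway layout. The roughly 4 kb segment between attB4 and attB1 has no meaningful annotation, but by position it corresponds to the actc1b promoter, which the catalogue entry says gives muscle-specific expression. After attB1 comes a Kozak sequence and the monomeric far-red fluorescent protein mKate2. Across attB2, this is joined to a codon-optimised synthetic insert described as three copies of the PHD domain of mouse ING2; the automated annotation recognises only part of it as Ing2. attB3 and an SV40 polyadenylation signal close the cassette.

The ING2 PHD domain binds PtdIns5P, so the fusion acts as a genetically encoded fluorescent probe for that phosphoinositide in zebrafish muscle cells. It belongs to a plasmid collection for in vivo cell biology that was used in a screen on T-tubule formation. The two sequence records differ slightly in length (9,675 versus 9,693 nt) and in their start coordinates, but they show the same arrangement of parts.
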