Addgene plasmid #109502: actc1b-mKate2-ING2
Purpose: Muscle specific zebrafish expression of mKate2 fused to 3xPHD domain from Mouse inhibitor of growth family member 2 (ING2), codon optimised. Binds PtdIns5P
Depositing lab: Rob Parton. Depositing organization: University of Queensland, Institute for Molecular Bioscience. Publication: In vivo cell biological screening identifies an endocytic capture mechanism for T-tubule formation. Hall TE, Martel N, Ariotti N, Xiong Z, Lo HP, Ferguson C, Rae J, Lim YW, Parton RG. Nat Commun. 2020 Jul 24;11(1):3711. doi: 10.1038/s41467-020-17486-w. PubMed 32709891.
Backbone
  Vector backbone: pDEST-actc1b-mKate2-ccdb
  Vector type: Zebrafish plasmids
Growth in bacteria
  Bacterial resistance: Ampicillin, 100 μg/mL
  Growth temperature: 37°C
  Growth strain: DH5alpha
  Copy number: High Copy
Gene/Insert
  Gene/Insert name: actc1b-mKate2-ING2
  Species: Synthetic
  Cloning method: Gateway Cloning
Terms and licenses: Academic/Nonprofit Terms; Industry Terms: Not Available to Industry
How to cite: actc1b-mKate2-ING2 was a gift from Rob Parton (Addgene plasmid # 109502 ; http://n2t.net/addgene:109502 ; RRID:Addgene_109502)
